>Addgene plasmid #244050 | HA_mCherry_H2B | addgene full sequence | sequence record 491012 | Addgene NGS Result
GACGGATCGGGAGATCTCCCGATCCCCTATGGTGCACTCTCAGTACAATCTGCTCTGATGCCGCATAGTT
AAGCCAGTATCTGCTCCCTGCTTGTGTGTTGGAGGTCGCTGAGTAGTGCGCGAGCAAAATTTAAGCTACA
ACAAGGCAAGGCTTGACCGACAATTGCATGAAGAATCTGCTTAGGGTTAGGCGTTTTGCGCTGCTTCGCG
ATGTACGGGCCAGATATACGCGTTGACATTGATTATTGACTAGTTATTAATAGTAATCAATTACGGGGTC
ATTAGTTCATAGCCCATATATGGAGTTCCGCGTTACATAACTTACGGTAAATGGCCCGCCTGGCTGACCG
CCCAACGACCCCCGCCCATTGACGTCAATAATGACGTATGTTCCCATAGTAACGCCAATAGGGACTTTCC
ATTGACGTCAATGGGTGGAGTATTTACGGTAAACTGCCCACTTGGCAGTACATCAAGTGTATCATATGCC
AAGTACGCCCCCTATTGACGTCAATGACGGTAAATGGCCCGCCTGGCATTATGCCCAGTACATGACCTTA
TGGGACTTTCCTACTTGGCAGTACATCTACGTATTAGTCATCGCTATTACCATGGTGATGCGGTTTTGGC
AGTACATCAATGGGCGTGGATAGCGGTTTGACTCACGGGGATTTCCAAGTCTCCACCCCATTGACGTCAA
TGGGAGTTTGTTTTGGCACCAAAATCAACGGGACTTTCCAAAATGTCGTAACAACTCCGCCCCATTGACG
CAAATGGGCGGTAGGCGTGTACGGTGGGAGGTCTATATAAGCAGAGCTCTCCCTATCAGTGATAGAGATC
TCCCTATCAGTGATAGAGATCGTCGACGAGCTCGTTTAGTGAACCGTCAGATCGCCTGGAGACGCCATCC
ACGCTGTTTTGACCTCCATAGAAGACACCGGGACCGATCCAGCCTCCGGAATGTACCCATACGATGTTCC
AGATTACGCTAAGCTCGCCACCATGGTGAGCAAGGGCGAGGAGGATAACATGGCCATCATCAAGGAGTTC
ATGCGCTTCAAGGTGCACATGGAGGGCTCCGTGAACGGCCACGAGTTCGAGATCGAGGGCGAGGGCGAGG
GCCGCCCCTACGAGGGCACCCAGACCGCCAAGCTGAAGGTGACCAAGGGTGGCCCCCTGCCCTTCGCCTG
GGACATCCTGTCCCCTCAGTTCATGTACGGCTCCAAGGCCTACGTGAAGCACCCCGCCGACATCCCCGAC
TACTTGAAGCTGTCCTTCTCCGAGGGCTTCAAGTGGGAGCGCGTGATGAACTTCGAGGACGGCGGCGTGG
TGACCGTGACCCAGGACTCCTCCCTGCAGGACGGCGAGTTCATCTACAAGGTGAAGCTGCGCGGCACCAA
CTTCCCCTCCGACGGCCCCGTAATGCAGAAGAAGACCATGGGCTGGGAGGCCTCCTCCGAGCGGATGTAC
CCCGAGGACGGCGCCCTGAAGGGCGAGATCAAGCAGAGGCTGAAGCTGAAGGACGGCGGCCACTACGACG
CTGAGGTCAAGACCACCTACAAGGCCAAGAAGCCCGTGCAGCTGCCCGGCGCCTACAACGTCAACATCAA
GTTGGACATCACCTCCCACAACGAGGACTACACCATCGTGGAACAGTACGAACGCGCCGAGGGCCGCCAC
TCCACCGGCGGCATGGACGAGCTGTACAAGGATATCATGCCAGAGCCAGCGAAGTCTGCTCCCGCCCCGA
AAAAGGGCTCCAAGAAGGCGGTGACTAAGGCGCAGAAGAAAGGCGGCAAGAAGCGCAAGCGCAGCCGCAA
GGAGAGCTATTCCATCTATGTGTACAAGGTTCTGAAGCAGGTCCACCCTGACACCGGCATTTCGTCCAAG
GCCATGGGCATCATGAATTCGTTTGTGAACGACATTTTCGAGCGCATCGCAGGTGAGGCTTCCCGCCTGG
CGCATTACAACAAGCGCTCGACCATCACCTCCAGGGAGATCCAGACGGCCGTGCGCCTGCTGCTGCCTGG
GGAGTTGGCCAAGCACGCCGTGTCCGAGGGTACTAAGGCCATCACCAAGTACACCAGCGCTAAGTGACTC
GAGTCTAGAGGGCCCGTTTAAACCCGCTGATCAGCCTCGACTGTGCCTTCTAGTTGCCAGCCATCTGTTG
TTTGCCCCTCCCCCGTGCCTTCCTTGACCCTGGAAGGTGCCACTCCCACTGTCCTTTCCTAATAAAATGA
GGAAATTGCATCGCATTGTCTGAGTAGGTGTCATTCTATTCTGGGGGGTGGGGTGGGGCAGGACAGCAAG
GGGGAGGATTGGGAAGACAATAGCAGGCATGCTGGGGATGCGGTGGGCTCTATGGCTTCTGAGGCGGAAA
GAACCAGCTGGGGCTCTAGGGGGTATCCCC
[124 nt withheld, positions 2411-2534]
C
[91 nt withheld, positions 2536-2626]
A
[49 nt withheld, positions 2628-2676]
CCTTTGACGTTGGAGTCCACGTTCTTT
[37 nt withheld, positions 2704-2740]
ACCCTATCTCGGTCTATTCTTTTGATTTATAAGGGATTTTGCCGATTTCGGCCTATTGGTTAAAAAATGA
GCTGATTTAACAAAAATTTAACGCGAATTAATTCTGTGGAATGTGTGTCAGTTAGGGTGTGGAAAGTCCC
CAGGCTCCCCAGCAGGCAGAAGTATGCAAAGCATGCATCTCAATTAGTCAGCAACCAGGTGTGGAAAGTC
CCCAGGCTCCCCAGCAGGCAGAAGTATGCAAAGCATGCATCTCAATTAGTCAGCAACCATAGTCCCGCCC
CTAACTCCGCCCATCCCGCCCCTAACTCCGCCCAGTTCCGCCCATTCTCCGCCCCATGGCTGACTAATTT
TTTTTATTTATGCAGAGGCCGAGGCCGCCTCTGCCTCTGAGCTATTCCAGAAGTAGTGAGGAGGCTTTTT
TGGAGGCCTAGGCTTTTGCAAAAAGCTCCCGGGAGCTTGTATATCCATTTTCGGATCTGATCAAGAGACA
GGATGAAGCTTACCATGACCGAGTACAAGCCCACGGTGCGCCTCGCCACCCGCGACGACGTCCCCAGGGC
CGTACGCACCCTCGCCGCCGCGTTCGCCGACTACCCCGCCACGCGCCACACCGTCGACCCGGACCGCCAC
ATCGAGCGGGTCACCGAGCTGCAAGAACTCTTCCTCACGCGCGTCGGGCTCGACATCGGCAAGGTGTGGG
TCGCGGACGACGGCGCCGCGGTGGCGGTCTGGACCACGCCGGAGAGCGTCGAAGCGGGGGCGGTGTTCGC
CGAGATCGGCCCGCGCATGGCCGAGTTGAGCGGTTCCCGGCTGGCCGCGCAGCAACAGATGGAAGGCCTC
CTGGCGCCGCACCGGCCCAAGGAGCCCGCGTGGTTCCTGGCCACCGTCGGCGTCTCGCCCGACCACCAGG
GCAAGGGTCTGGGCAGCGCCGTCGTGCTCCCCGGAGTGGAGGCGGCCGAGCGCGCCGGGGTGCCCGCCTT
CCTGGAGACCTCCGCGCCCCGCAACCTCCCCTTCTACGAGCGGCTCGGCTTCACCGTCACCGCCGACGTC
GAGGTGCCCGAAGGACCGCGCACCTGGTGCATGACCCGCAAGCCCGGTGCCTGACGCCCGCCCCACGACC
CGCAGCGCCCGACCGAAAGGAGCGCACGACCCCATGCATCGAAATGACCGACCAAGCGACGCCCAACCTG
CCATCACGAGATTTCGATTCCACCGCCGCCTTCTATGAAAGGTTGGGCTTCGGAATCGTTTTCCGGGACG
CCGGCTGGATGATCCTCCAGCGCGGGGATCTCATGCTGGAGTTCTTCGCCCACCCCAACTTGTTTATTGC
AGCTTATAATGGTTACAAATAAAGCAATAGCATCACAAATTTCACAAATAAAGCATTTTTTTCACTGCAT
TCTAGTTGTGGTTTGTCCAAACTCATCAATGTATCTTATCATGTCTGTATACCGTCGACCTCTAGCTAGA
GCTTGGCGTAATCATGGTCATAGCTGTTTCCTGTGTGAAATTGTTATCCGCTCACAATTCCACACAACAT
ACGAGCCGGAAGCATAAAGTGTAAAGCCTGGGGTGCCTAATGAGTGAGCTAACTCACATTAATTGCGTTG
CGCTCACTGCCCGCTTTCCAGTCGGGAAACCTGTCGTGCCAGCTGCATTAATGAATCGGCCAACGCGCGG
GGAGAGGCGGTTTGCGTATTGGGCGCTCTTCCGCTTCCTCGCTCACTGACTCGCTGCGCTCGGTCGTTCG
GCTGCGGCGAGCGGTATCAGCTCACTCAAAGGCGGTAATACGGTTATCCACAGAATCAGGGGATAACGCA
GGAAAGAACATGTGAGCAAAAGGCCAGCAAAAGGCCAGGAACCGTAAAAAGGCCGCGTTGCTGGCGTTTT
TCCATAGGCTCCGCCCCCCTGACGAGCATCACAAAAATCGACGCTCAAGTCAGAGGTGGCGAAACCCGAC
AGGACTATAAAGATACCAGGCGTTTCCCCCTGGAAGCTCCCTCGTGCGCTCTCCTGTTCCGACCCTGCCG
CTTACCGGATACCTGTCCGCCTTTCTCCCTTCGGGAAGCGTGGCGCTTTCTCATAGCTCACGCTGTAGGT
ATCTCAGTTCGGTGTAGGTCGTTCGCTCCAAGCTGGGCTGTGTGCACGAACCCCCCGTTCAGCCCGACCG
CTGCGCCTTATCCGGTAACTATCGTCTTGAGTCCAACCCGGTAAGACACGACTTATCGCCACTGGCAGCA
GCCACTGGTAACAGGATTAGCAGAGCGAGGTATGTAGGCGGTGCTACAGAGTTCTTGAAGTGGTGGCCTA
ACTACGGCTACACTAGAAGAACAGTATTTGGTATCTGCGCTCTGCTGAAGCCAGTTACCTTCGGAAAAAG
AGTTGGTAGCTCTTGATCCGGCAAACAAACCACCGCTGGTAGCGGTGGTTTTTTTGTTTGCAAGCAGCAG
ATTACGCGCAGAAAAAAAGGATCTCAAGAAGATCCTTTGATCTTTTCTACGGGGTCTGACGCTCAGTGGA
ACGAAAACTCACGTTAAGGGATTTTGGTCATGAGATTATCAAAAAGGATCTTCACCTAGATCCTTTTAAA
TTAAAAATGAAGTTTTAAATCAATCTAAAGTATATATGAGTAAACTTGGTCTGACAGTTACCAATGCTTA
ATCAGTGAGGCACCTATCTCAGCGATCTGTCTATTTCGTTCATCCATAGTTGCCTGACTCCCCGTCGTGT
AGATAACTACGATACGGGAGGGCTTACCATCTGGCCCCAGTGCTGCAATGATACCGCGAGACCCACGCTC
ACCGGCTCCAGATTTATCAGCAATAAACCAGCCAGCCGGAAGGGCCGAGCGCAGAAGTGGTCCTGCAACT
TTATCCGCCTCCATCCAGTCTATTAATTGTTGCCGGGAAGCTAGAGTAAGTAGTTCGCCAGTTAATAGTT
TGCGCAACGTTGTTGCCATTGCTACAGGCATCGTGGTGTCACGCTCGTCGTTTGGTATGGCTTCATTCAG
CTCCGGTTCCCAACGATCAAGGCGAGTTACATGATCCCCCATGTTGTGCAAAAAAGCGGTTAGCTCCTTC
GGTCCTCCGATCGTTGTCAGAAGTAAGTTGGCCGCAGTGTTATCACTCATGGTTATGGCAGCACTGCATA
ATTCTCTTACTGTCATGCCATCCGTAAGATGCTTTTCTGTGACTGGTGAGTACTCAACCAAGTCATTCTG
AGAATAGTGTATGCGGCGACCGAGTTGCTCTTGCCCGGCGTCAATACGGGATAATACCGCGCCACATAGC
AGAACTTTAAAAGTGCTCATCATTGGAAAACGTTCTTCGGGGCGAAAACTCTCAAGGATCTTACCGCTGT
TGAGATCCAGTTCGATGTAACCCACTCGTGCACCCAACTGATCTTCAGCATCTTTTACTTTCACCAGCGT
TTCTGGGTGAGCAAAAACAGGAAGGCAAAATGCCGCAAAAAAGGGAATAAGGGCGACACGGAAATGTTGA
ATACTCATACTCTTCCTTTTTCAATATTATTGAAGCATTTATCAGGGTTATTGTCTCATGAGCGGATACA
TATTTGAATGTATTTAGAAAAATAAACAAATAGGGGTTCCGCGCACATTTCCCCGAAAAGTGCCACCTGA
CGTC
Features (pLannotate 1.2.2; 23 found; start..end, strand, type, name):
     28..80      -  misc_feature   bom (fragment): basis of mobility region from pBR322
    235..614     +  enhancer       CMV enhancer: human cytomegalovirus immediate early enhancer
    615..818     +  promoter       CMV promoter: human cytomegalovirus (CMV) immediate early promoter
    820..839     +  promoter       PLtetO-1 promoter (fragment): modified phage lambda PL promoter with tet operator sites (Lutz and Bujard, 1997)
    841..860     +  promoter       PLtetO-1 promoter (fragment): modified phage lambda PL promoter with tet operator sites (Lutz and Bujard, 1997)
    868..901     +  promoter       TRE3GV promoter (fragment): 3rd-generation Tet-responsive promoter that can be activated by binding of Tet-On® 3G, optimized for retroviral and lentiviral vectors
    964..990     +  CDS            3xHA (fragment): three tandem HA epitope tags
   1003..1710    +  CDS            mCherry: mCherry is a basic (constitutively fluorescent) red fluorescent protein published in 2004, derived from Discosoma sp.. It is reported to be a very rapidly-maturing monomer with low acid sensitivity.
   1717..2095    +  CDS            H2B (fragment): human histone H2B; HIST1H2BJ
   2141..2365    +  polyA_signal   bGH poly(A) signal: bovine growth hormone polyadenylation signal
   2369..2390    +  promoter       SV40 promoter (fragment): SV40 enhancer and early promoter
   2411..2839    +  rep_origin     f1 ori (sequence partly withheld): f1 bacteriophage origin of replication; arrow indicates direction of (+) strand synthesis
   2853..3182    +  promoter       SV40 promoter: SV40 enhancer and early promoter
   3245..3844    +  CDS            PuroR: puromycin N-acetyltransferase; pac from Streptomyces alboniger; confers resistance to puromycin
   3904..4062    +  CDS            ble (fragment): BLE_KLEPN - Experimental evidence at protein level: Swiss-Prot protein existence level 1. Binding protein with a strong affinity to the bleomycin family of antibiotics. Binds to CL990; an antimitotic-antibiotic compound. From Klebsiella pneumoniae.
   4057..4178    +  polyA_signal   SV40 poly(A) signal: SV40 polyadenylation signal
   4251..4267    -  protein_bind   lac operator: The lac repressor binds to the lac operator to inhibit transcription in E. coli. This inhibition can be relieved by adding lactose or isopropyl-β-D-thiogalactopyranoside (IPTG). lac repressor encoded by lacI
   4275..4305    -  promoter       lac promoter: promoter for the E. coli lac operon
   4320..4341    -  protein_bind   CAP binding site: CAP binding activates transcription in the presence of cAMP. E. coli catabolite activator protein
   4354..4446    -  CDS            lacI (fragment): lac repressor; lacI; The lac repressor binds to the lac operator to inhibit transcription in E. coli. This inhibition can be relieved by adding lactose or isopropyl-β-D-thiogalactopyranoside (IPTG).
   4629..5217    -  rep_origin     ori: high-copy-number ColE1/pMB1/pBR322/pUC origin of replication
   5388..6248    -  CDS            AmpR: β-lactamase; bla; confers resistance to ampicillin, carbenicillin, and related antibiotics
   6249..6353    -  promoter       AmpR promoter: bla
