[The description below was written by a language model from this plasmid's Addgene catalogue record and pLannotate feature annotations shown in this document.]
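Description:
HA_mCherry_H2B is a 6,384 nt mammalian expression plasmid that produces a chromatin-anchored red fluorescent protein carrying a single HA epitope. The catalogue lists the backbone only tentatively as pcDNA4/TO. The annotated features fit a vector of that family: a CMV enhancer and promoter are followed by two short matches to tet operator-containing promoters. These matches most likely represent the tandem TetO sites that make such a promoter repressible in cells expressing the Tet repressor and constitutive in cells that lack it. In bacteria the plasmid is maintained at high copy through a ColE1/pUC-type origin and selected with ampicillin via the bla gene. An f1 origin is also present.

The open reading frame begins with a short segment annotated as a fragment of 3xHA, which agrees with the single N-terminal HA tag in the record. This is followed by full-length mCherry and then human histone H2B (HIST1H2BJ), and the transcript ends at the bovine growth hormone polyadenylation signal. Fusion to H2B incorporates the protein into nucleosomes, so HA-mCherry is held on chromatin in the nucleus. A second cassette has the SV40 early promoter driving puromycin N-acetyltransferase, followed by a remnant of a bleomycin-family resistance gene and the SV40 poly(A) signal. This suggests the original Zeocin-type marker was replaced by puromycin resistance, which could be used to select stably transfected cells.

The stated purpose is to anchor 1xHA-mCherry to the chromatin or nucleus. The associated work concerns manipulating proteins through single copies of short peptide tags, so the construct plausibly serves as a localized, visible HA-tagged target for testing HA-binding reagents, though the record does not describe specific experiments.
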