Addgene plasmid #244050: HA_mCherry_H2B
Purpose: anchoring 1xHA-mCherry to the chromatin/nucleus
Depositing lab: Markus Affolter. Depositing organization: University of Basel. Publication: Protein manipulation using single copies of short peptide tags in cultured cells and in Drosophila melanogaster. Vigano MA, Ell CM, Kustermann MMM, Aguilar G, Matsuda S, Zhao N, Stasevich TJ, Affolter M, Pyrowolakis G. Development. 2021 Mar 16;148(6):dev191700. doi: 10.1242/dev.191700. PubMed 33593816.
Backbone
  Vector backbone: pcDNA4TO?
  Vector type: Mammalian Expression
Growth in bacteria
  Bacterial resistance: Ampicillin, 100 μg/mL
  Growth temperature: 37°C
  Growth strain: DH5alpha
  Copy number: High Copy
Gene/Insert
  Gene/Insert name: HA_mCherry_HIST1H2BJ
  Species: H. sapiens (human)
  Tag / fusion protein: HA (N terminal on insert)
  Cloning method: Restriction Enzyme; 5′ cloning site Unknown (unknown if destroyed)
Terms and licenses: Academic/Nonprofit Terms; Industry Terms: Not Available to Industry
How to cite: HA_mCherry_H2B was a gift from Markus Affolter (Addgene plasmid # 244050 ; http://n2t.net/addgene:244050 ; RRID:Addgene_244050)
